Addgene plasmid #207404: pS34.EF1α<GFP-2A-Cas9-RC
Purpose: Cas9-RC and GFP from an EF1α promoter. High-performance knockin through DSB repair by homology-directed recombination (HDR) or homology-mediated end joining (HMEJ). [Lab plasmid ID: N213]
Depositing lab: Alexandros Poulopoulos. Publication: Enhancing Precision and Efficiency of Cas9-Mediated Knockin Through Combinatorial Fusions of DNA Repair Proteins. Richardson RR, Steyert M, Khim SN, Crutcher GW, Brandenburg C, Robertson CD, Romanowski AJ, Inen J, Altas B, Poulopoulos A. CRISPR J. 2023 Oct;6(5):447-461. doi: 10.1089/crispr.2023.0036. Epub 2023 Sep 15. PubMed 37713292.
Backbone
  Vector backbone: pS34.EF1α
  Backbone size w/o insert (bp): 4024
  Total vector size (bp): 11302
  Vector type: Mammalian Expression, CRISPR, Synthetic Biology
Growth in bacteria
  Bacterial resistance: Ampicillin, 100 μg/mL
  Growth temperature: 37°C
  Growth strain: NEB Stable
  Copy number: Unknown
Gene/Insert
  Gene/Insert name: Cas9-RC (alt name: eRad18-Cas9-CtIP)
  Species: H. sapiens (human), Synthetic; S. pyogenes
  Insert size (bp): 7278
  Promoter: EF1α
  Tag / fusion protein: GFP-2A (N terminal on insert)
  Cloning method: Unknown
  Sequencing primers: 5′ cctcagacagtggttcaaagt; 3′ GAAATTTGTGATGCTATTGC
Terms and licenses: Academic/Nonprofit Terms; Industry Terms: Not Available to Industry
Depositor comments: Please visit https://doi.org/10.1101/2020.07.15.199620 for bioRxiv preprint.
How to cite: pS34.EF1α<GFP-2A-Cas9-RC was a gift from Alexandros Poulopoulos (Addgene plasmid # 207404 ; http://n2t.net/addgene:207404 ; RRID:Addgene_207404)
