[The description below was written by a language model from this plasmid's Addgene catalogue record and pLannotate feature annotations shown in this document.]
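Description:
pS34.EF1α<GFP-2A-Cas9-RC is an 11.3 kb mammalian expression plasmid for CRISPR knockin, built on the pS34.EF1α backbone. It is propagated in E. coli through a high-copy ColE1/pUC-type origin and selected with ampicillin via the β-lactamase gene and its native promoter. The record lists no mammalian selection marker and no guide RNA cassette among the annotated features, so the guide and the donor template would presumably have to be supplied separately.

The payload is a single open reading frame of roughly 7.3 kb driven by the human EF-1α core promoter together with EF-1α intron A, and terminated by an SV40 polyadenylation signal. EGFP comes first and is joined through a 2A peptide to Cas9-RC. The 2A peptide is named in the catalogue entry but not called in the feature table, and it presumably lies in the short gap after EGFP. The fluorescent reporter and the nuclease should therefore be produced from one transcript as separate proteins, with green fluorescence marking transfected, Cas9-expressing cells.

Cas9-RC, also called eRad18-Cas9-CtIP, is a combinatorial fusion. A fragment of human RAD18 sits at the N terminus and is followed by Streptococcus pyogenes Cas9. The annotation splits Cas9 into adjoining N- and C-terminal portions, but these are contiguous and form the full coding sequence. After Cas9 come a bipartite nucleoplasmin nuclear localization signal and a C-terminal fragment of human CtIP (RBBP8), a factor that promotes DNA-end resection and commits breaks to homologous recombination.

Tethering these repair proteins to Cas9 is intended to bias repair of the double-strand break toward templated outcomes. The stated purpose of the plasmid is high-performance knockin by homology-directed recombination (HDR) or homology-mediated end joining (HMEJ).
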