Features (pLannotate 1.2.2; 12 found; start..end, strand, type, name):
    247..835     -  rep_origin     ori: high-copy-number ColE1/pMB1/pBR322/pUC origin of replication
   1006..1866    -  CDS            AmpR: β-lactamase; bla; confers resistance to ampicillin, carbenicillin, and related antibiotics
   1867..1971    -  promoter       AmpR promoter: bla
   2661..2872    +  promoter       EF-1α core promoter: core promoter for human elongation factor EF-1α
   2873..3811    +  intron         EF-1α intron A: intron upstream of the start codon of human EF-1α
   3863..4579    +  CDS            EGFP: EGFP is a basic (constitutively fluorescent) green fluorescent protein published in 1996, derived from Aequorea victoria. It is reported to be a rapidly-maturing weak dimer with moderate acid sensitivity.
   4658..6019    +  CDS            RAD18 (fragment): RAD18_HUMAN - Also known as RNF73. Experimental evidence at protein level: Swiss-Prot protein existence level 1. E3 ubiquitin-protein ligase involved in postreplication repair of UV-damaged DNA. Postreplication repair functions in gap- filling of a daughter strand on replication of damaged DNA. Associates to the E2 ubiquitin conjugating enzyme UBE2B to form the UBE2B-RAD18 ubiquitin ligase complex involved in mono-ubiquitination of DNA- associated PCNA on 'Lys-164'. Has ssDNA binding activity. From Homo sapiens (Human).
   6074..7675    +  CDS            Cas9(N): N-terminal portion of Streptococcus pyogenes Cas9 (Zetsche et al., 2015)
   7676..10174   +  CDS            Cas9(C): C-terminal portion of Streptococcus pyogenes Cas9 (Zetsche et al., 2015)
  10175..10222   +  CDS            nucleoplasmin NLS: bipartite nuclear localization signal from nucleoplasmin
  10250..11137   +  CDS            RBBP8 (fragment): CTIP_HUMAN - Also known as CTIP. Experimental evidence at protein level: Swiss-Prot protein existence level 1. Endonuclease that cooperates with the MRE11-RAD50-NBN (MRN) complex in DNA-end resection, the first step of double-strand break (DSB) repair through the homologous recombination (HR) pathway (PubMed:17965729, PubMed:19202191, PubMed:19759395, PubMed:20064462). HR is restricted to S and G2 phases of the cell cycle and preferentially repairs DSBs resulting from replication fork collapse (PubMed:17965729, PubMed:19202191). Key determinant of DSB repair pathway choice, as it commits cells
  11168..11297   +  polyA_signal   SV40 poly(A) signal: SV40 polyadenylation signal
>Addgene plasmid #207404 | pS34.EF1α<GFP-2A-Cas9-RC | addgene full sequence | sequence record 413204 | Addgene NGS Result
GGTGAATTCCCTTATGTGAGTGTAAAAGGCAGGCGAGTTTGTCCCTTAATTAATAGGGATAACAGGGTAA
TATCTTGCCCTGCACGAATACCAGCGACCCCTTGCCCAAATACTTGCCGTGGGCCTCGGCCTGAGAGCCA
AAACACTTGATGCGGAAGAAGTCGGTGCGCTCCTGCTTGTCGCCGGCATCGTTGCGCCACATCTAGGATC
TGCCAGGAACCGTAAAAAGGCCGCGTTGCTGGCGTTTTTCCATAGGCTCCGCCCCCCTGACGAGCATCAC
AAAAATCGACGCTCAAGTCAGAGGTGGCGAAACCCGACAGGACTATAAAGATACCAGGCGTTTCCCCCTG
GAAGCTCCCTCGTGCGCTCTCCTGTTCCGACCCTGCCGCTTACCGGATACCTGTCCGCCTTTCTCCCTTC
GGGAAGCGTGGCGCTTTCTCATAGCTCACGCTGTAGGTATCTCAGTTCGGTGTAGGTCGTTCGCTCCAAG
CTGGGCTGTGTGCACGAACCCCCCGTTCAGCCCGACCGCTGCGCCTTATCCGGTAACTATCGTCTTGAGT
CCAACCCGGTAAGACACGACTTATCGCCACTGGCAGCAGCCACTGGTAACAGGATTAGCAGAGCGAGGTA
TGTAGGCGGTGCTACAGAGTTCTTGAAGTGGTGGCCTAACTACGGCTACACTAGAAGAACAGTATTTGGT
ATCTGCGCTCTGCTGAAGCCAGTTACCTTCGGAAAAAGAGTTGGTAGCTCTTGATCCGGCAAACAAACCA
CCGCTGGTAGCGGTGGTTTTTTTGTTTGCAAGCAGCAGATTACGCGCAGAAAAAAAGGATCTCAAGAAGA
TCCTTTGATCTTTTCTACGGGGTCTGACGCTCAGTGGAACGAAAACTCACGTTAAGGGATTTTGGTCATG
AGATTATCAAAAAGGATCTTCACCTAGATCCTTTTAAATTAAAAATGAAGTTTTAAATCAATCTAAAGTA
TATATGAGTAAACTTGGTCTGACAGTTACCAATGCTTAATCAGTGAGGCACCTATCTCAGCGATCTGTCT
ATTTCGTTCATCCATAGTTGCCTGACTCCCCGTCGTGTAGATAACTACGATACGGGAGGGCTTACCATCT
GGCCCCAGTGCTGCAATGATACCGCGAGAACCACGCTCACCGGCTCCAGATTTATCAGCAATAAACCAGC
CAGCCGGAAGGGCCGAGCGCAGAAGTGGTCCTGCAACTTTATCCGCCTCCATCCAGTCTATTAATTGTTG
CCGGGAAGCTAGAGTAAGTAGTTCGCCAGTTAATAGTTTGCGCAACGTTGTTGCCATTGCTACAGGCATC
GTGGTGTCACGCTCGTCGTTTGGTATGGCTTCATTCAGCTCCGGTTCCCAACGATCAAGGCGAGTTACAT
GATCCCCCATGTTGTGCAAAAAAGCGGTTAGCTCCTTCGGTCCTCCGATCGTTGTCAGAAGTAAGTTGGC
CGCAGTGTTATCACTCATGGTTATGGCAGCACTGCATAATTCTCTTACTGTCATGCCATCCGTAAGATGC
TTTTCTGTGACTGGTGAGTACTCAACCAAGTCATTCTGAGAATAGTGTATGCGGCGACCGAGTTGCTCTT
GCCCGGCGTCAATACGGGATAATACCGCGCCACATAGCAGAACTTTAAAAGTGCTCATCATTGGAAAACG
TTCTTCGGGGCGAAAACTCTCAAGGATCTTACCGCTGTTGAGATCCAGTTCGATGTAACCCACTCGTGCA
CCCAACTGATCTTCAGCATCTTTTACTTTCACCAGCGTTTCTGGGTGAGCAAAAACAGGAAGGCAAAATG
CCGCAAAAAAGGGAATAAGGGCGACACGGAAATGTTGAATACTCATACTCTTCCTTTTTCAATATTATTG
AAGCATTTATCAAGGTTATTGTCTCATGAGCGGATACATATTTGAATGTATTTAGAAAAATAAACAAATA
GGGGTTCCGCGCACGAATTGGCCAGCGCTGCATTACCCTGTTATCCCTAACCGGTCTAATACCCAATCTC
TCGTCTTATCCAGATGTTTTATACGCCGGAGTTCTGCAATTCATGTGATCTGCGCCTGGGAGCTCACGGG
GACAGCCCCCCCCCAAAGCCCCCAGGGATGTAATTACGTCCCTCCCCCGCTAGGGGGCAGCAGCGAGCCG
CCCGGGGCTCCGCTCCGGTCCGGCGCTCCCCCCGCATCCCCGAGCCGGCAGCGTGCGGGGACAGCCCGGG
CACGGGGAAGGTGGCACGGGATCGCTTTCCTCTGAACGCTTCTCGCTGCTCTTTGAGCCTGCAGACACCT
GGGGGGATACGGGGAAAAAGCTAGGCTGAAAGAGGATCTTAGAATGACACGCGCCTGGGAGCTCACGGGG
ACAGCCCCCCCCCAAAGCCCCCAGGGATGTAATTACGTCCCTCCCCCGCTAGGGGGCAGCAGCGAGCCGC
CCGGGGCTCCGCTCCGGTCCGGCGCTCCCCCCGCATCCCCGAGCCGGCAGCGTGCGGGGACAGCCCGGGC
ACGGGGAAGGTGGCACGGGATCGCTTTCCTCTGAACGCTTCTCGCTGCTCTTTGAGCCTGCAGACACCTG
GGGGGATACGGGGAAAAAGCTGGATCATAACTCGACGTGCATACTTTAATTGGCTCCGGTGCCCGTCAGT
GGGCAGAGCGCACATCGCCCACAGTCCCCGAGAAGTTGTGGGGAGGGGTCGGCAATTGAACCGGTGCCTA
GAGAAGGTGGCGCGGGGTAAACTGGGAAAGTGATGTCGTGTACTGGCTCCGCCTTTTTCCCGAGGGTGGG
GGAGAACCGTATATAAGTGCAGTAGTCGCCGTGAACGTTCTTTTTCGCAACGGGTTTGCCGCCAGAACAC
AGGTAAGTGCCGTGTGTGGTTCCCGCGGGCCTGGCCTCTTTACGGGTTATGGCCCTTGCGTGCCTTGAAT
TACTTCCACCTGGCTGCAGTACGTGATTCTTGATCCCGAGCTTCGGGTTGGAAGTGGGTGGGAGAGTTCG
AGGCCTTGCGCTTAAGGAGCCCCTTCGCCTCGTGCTTGAGTTGAGGCCTGGCCTGGGCGCTGGGGCCGCC
GCGTGCGAATCTGGTGGCACCTTCGCGCCTGTCTCGCTGCTTTCGATAAGTCTCTAGCCATTTAAAATTT
TTGATGACCTGCTGCGACGCTTTTTTTCTGGCAAGATAGTCTTGTAAATGCGGGCCAAGATCTGCACACT
GGTATTTCGGTTTTTGGGGCCGCGGGCGGCGACGGGGCCCGTGCGTCCCAGCGCACATGTTCGGCGAGGC
GGGGCCTGCGAGCGCGGCCACCGAGAATCGGACGGGGGTAGTCTCAAGCTGGCCGGCCTGCTCTGGTGCC
TGGCCTCGCGCCGCCGTGTATCGCCCCGCCCTGGGCGGCAAGGCTGGCCCGGTCGGCACCAGTTGCGTGA
GCGGAAAGATGGCCGCTTCCCGGCCCTGCTGCAGGGAGCTCAAAATGGAGGACGCGGCGCTCGGGAGAGC
GGGCGGGTGAGTCACCCACACAAAGGAAAAGGGCCTTTCCGTCCTCAGCCGTCGCTTCATGTGACTCCAC
GGAGTACCGGGCGCCGTCCAGGCACCTCGATTAGTTCTCGAGCTTTTGGAGTACGTCGTCTTTAGGTTGG
GGGGAGGGGTTTTATGCGATGGAGTTTCCCCACACTGAGTGGGTGGAGACTGAAGTTAGGCCAGCTTGGC
ACTTGATGTAATTCTCCTTGGAATTTGCCCTTTTTGAGTTTGGATCTTGGTTCATTCTCAAGCCTCAGAC
AGTGGTTCAAAGTTTTTTTCTTCCATTTCAGGTGGATCCCAAGGGAATGTAAGTTTGTACAAAAAAGAGA
GGTGCCGCCACCATGGTGAGCAAGGGCGAGGAGCTGTTCACCGGGGTGGTGCCCATCCTGGTCGAGCTGG
ACGGCGACGTAAACGGCCACAAGTTCAGCGTGTCCGGCGAGGGCGAGGGCGATGCCACCTACGGCAAGCT
GACCCTGAAGTTCATCTGCACCACCGGCAAGCTGCCCGTGCCCTGGCCCACCCTCGTGACCACCCTGACC
TACGGCGTGCAGTGCTTCAGCCGCTACCCCGACCACATGAAGCAGCACGACTTCTTCAAGTCCGCCATGC
CCGAAGGCTACGTCCAGGAGCGCACCATCTTCTTCAAGGACGACGGCAACTACAAGACCCGCGCCGAGGT
GAAGTTCGAGGGCGACACCCTGGTGAACCGCATCGAGCTGAAGGGCATCGACTTCAAGGAGGACGGCAAC
ATCCTGGGGCACAAGCTGGAGTACAACTACAACAGCCACAACGTCTATATCATGGCCGACAAGCAGAAGA
ACGGCATCAAGGTGAACTTCAAGATCCGCCACAACATCGAGGACGGCAGCGTGCAGCTCGCCGACCACTA
CCAGCAGAACACCCCCATCGGCGACGGCCCCGTGCTGCTGCCCGACAACCACTACCTGAGCACCCAGTCC
GCCCTGAGCAAAGACCCCAACGAGAAGCGCGATCACATGGTCCTGCTGGAGTTCGTGACCGCCGCCGGGA
TCACTCTCGGCATGGACGAGCTGTACAAGGGAGCCGGAAGCGGAGCTACTAACTTCAGCCTGCTGAAGCA
GGCTGGCGATGTGGAAGAGAACCCTGGACCTGCTGGAGACTCCCTGGCCGAGTCTCGGTGGCCTCCGGGC
CTGGCAGTCATGAAGACAATAGATGATTTGCTGCGGTGTGGAATTTGCTTCGAGTATTTCAACATTGCAA
TGATAATACCTCAGTGTTCACATAACTACTGCTCTCTCTGTATAAGAAAATTTCTGTCCTATAAAACTCA
GTGTCCAACTTGCTGTGTGACTGTCACAGAGCCGGATCTGAAAAATAACCGCATATTAGATGAACTGGTA
AAAAGCTTGAATTTTGCACGGAATCATCTGCTGCAGTTTGCTTTAGAGTCACCAGCCAAATCTCCTGCTT
CTTCCTCTTCAAAGAATCTTGCTGTCAAAGTATATACTCCTGTAGCCTCCAGACAGTCTTTAAAGCAGGG
GAGCAGGTTAATGGATAATTTCTTGATCAGAGAAATGAGTGGTTCTACATCAGAGTTGTTGATAAAAGAA
AATAAAAGCAAATTCAGCCCTCAAAAAGAGGCGAGCCCTGCTGCAAAGACCAAAGAGACACGTTCTGTAG
AAGAGATCGCTCCAGATCCCTCAGAGGCTAAGCGTCCTGAGCCACCCTCGACATCCACTTTGAAACAAGT
TACTAAAGTGGATTGTCCTGTTTGCGGGGTTAACATTCCAGAAAGTCACATTAATAAGCATTTAGACAGC
TGTTTATCACGCGAAGAGAAGAAGGAAAGCCTCAGAAGTTCTGTTCACAAAAGGAAGCCGCACATGTACA
ATGCCCAATGCGATGCTTTGCATCCTAAATCAGCTGCTGAAATAGTTCAAGAAATCGAAAATATAGAGAA
GACTAGGATGCGTCTTGAAGCTAGTAAACTCAATGAAAGTGTAATGGTTTTTACAAAGGACCAAACAGAA
AAGGAAATAGATGAAATCCACAGTAAATATCGTAAAAAACATAAGAGTGAATTTCAGCTTCTGGTGGATC
AGGCTAGAAAAGGATACAAGAAAATTGCTGGAATGTCACAAAAAACAGTAACAATAACAAAAGAAGATGA
ATCTACAGAAAAGCTATCTTCTGTATGCATGGGACAGGAAGATAATATGACCTCAGTAACAAACCACTTT
TCTCAATCAAAGCTGGACTCCCCAGAGGAATTGGAACCTGACAGAGAAGAGGATTCTTCTAGCTGTATTG
ATATTCAAGAAGTTCTTTCTTCATCAGAATCAGATTCATGCAATAGTTCCAGTTCAGACATCATAAGAGA
TCTTTTAGAAGAAGAGGAAGCCTGGGAAGCATCACATAAAAACGATCTTCAAGACACAGAAATAAGTCCA
AGACAGAATCGCCGCACAAGAGCCGCTGAAAGTGCTGAGATTGAACCAAGAAACAAGCGTAATAGGAATG
GAGCAGCCCCAAAGAAGAAGCGGAAGGTCGGTATCCACGGAGTCCCAGCAGCCGACAAGAAGTACAGCAT
CGGCCTGGACATCGGCACCAACTCTGTGGGCTGGGCCGTGATCACCGACGAGTACAAGGTGCCCAGCAAG
AAATTCAAGGTGCTGGGCAACACCGACCGGCACAGCATCAAGAAGAACCTGATCGGAGCCCTGCTGTTCG
ACAGCGGCGAAACAGCCGAGGCCACCCGGCTGAAGAGAACCGCCAGAAGAAGATACACCAGACGGAAGAA
CCGGATCTGCTATCTGCAAGAGATCTTCAGCAACGAGATGGCCAAGGTGGACGACAGCTTCTTCCACAGA
CTGGAAGAGTCCTTCCTGGTGGAAGAGGATAAGAAGCACGAGCGGCACCCCATCTTCGGCAACATCGTGG
ACGAGGTGGCCTACCACGAGAAGTACCCCACCATCTACCACCTGAGAAAGAAACTGGTGGACAGCACCGA
CAAGGCCGACCTGCGGCTGATCTATCTGGCCCTGGCCCACATGATCAAGTTCCGGGGCCACTTCCTGATC
GAGGGCGACCTGAACCCCGACAACAGCGACGTGGACAAGCTGTTCATCCAGCTGGTGCAGACCTACAACC
AGCTGTTCGAGGAAAACCCCATCAACGCCAGCGGCGTGGACGCCAAGGCCATCCTGTCTGCCAGACTGAG
CAAGAGCAGACGGCTGGAAAATCTGATCGCCCAGCTGCCCGGCGAGAAGAAGAATGGCCTGTTCGGAAAC
CTGATTGCCCTGAGCCTGGGCCTGACCCCCAACTTCAAGAGCAACTTCGACCTGGCCGAGGATGCCAAAC
TGCAGCTGAGCAAGGACACCTACGACGACGACCTGGACAACCTGCTGGCCCAGATCGGCGACCAGTACGC
CGACCTGTTTCTGGCCGCCAAGAACCTGTCCGACGCCATCCTGCTGAGCGACATCCTGAGAGTGAACACC
GAGATCACCAAGGCCCCCCTGAGCGCCTCTATGATCAAGAGATACGACGAGCACCACCAGGACCTGACCC
TGCTGAAAGCTCTCGTGCGGCAGCAGCTGCCTGAGAAGTACAAAGAGATTTTCTTCGACCAGAGCAAGAA
CGGCTACGCCGGCTACATTGACGGCGGAGCCAGCCAGGAAGAGTTCTACAAGTTCATCAAGCCCATCCTG
GAAAAGATGGACGGCACCGAGGAACTGCTCGTGAAGCTGAACAGAGAGGACCTGCTGCGGAAGCAGCGGA
CCTTCGACAACGGCAGCATCCCCCACCAGATCCACCTGGGAGAGCTGCACGCCATTCTGCGGCGGCAGGA
AGATTTTTACCCATTCCTGAAGGACAACCGGGAAAAGATCGAGAAGATCCTGACCTTCCGCATCCCCTAC
TACGTGGGCCCTCTGGCCAGGGGAAACAGCAGATTCGCCTGGATGACCAGAAAGAGCGAGGAAACCATCA
CCCCCTGGAACTTCGAGGAAGTGGTGGACAAGGGCGCTTCCGCCCAGAGCTTCATCGAGCGGATGACCAA
CTTCGATAAGAACCTGCCCAACGAGAAGGTGCTGCCCAAGCACAGCCTGCTGTACGAGTACTTCACCGTG
TATAACGAGCTGACCAAAGTGAAATACGTGACCGAGGGAATGAGAAAGCCCGCCTTCCTGAGCGGCGAGC
AGAAAAAGGCCATCGTGGACCTGCTGTTCAAGACCAACCGGAAAGTGACCGTGAAGCAGCTGAAAGAGGA
CTACTTCAAGAAAATCGAGTGCTTCGACTCCGTGGAAATCTCCGGCGTGGAAGATCGGTTCAACGCCTCC
CTGGGCACATACCACGATCTGCTGAAAATTATCAAGGACAAGGACTTCCTGGACAATGAGGAAAACGAGG
ACATTCTGGAAGATATCGTGCTGACCCTGACACTGTTTGAGGACAGAGAGATGATCGAGGAACGGCTGAA
AACCTATGCCCACCTGTTCGACGACAAAGTGATGAAGCAGCTGAAGCGGCGGAGATACACCGGCTGGGGC
AGGCTGAGCCGGAAGCTGATCAACGGCATCCGGGACAAGCAGTCCGGCAAGACAATCCTGGATTTCCTGA
AGTCCGACGGCTTCGCCAACAGAAACTTCATGCAGCTGATCCACGACGACAGCCTGACCTTTAAAGAGGA
CATCCAGAAAGCCCAGGTGTCCGGCCAGGGCGATAGCCTGCACGAGCACATTGCCAATCTGGCCGGCAGC
CCCGCCATTAAGAAGGGCATCCTGCAGACAGTGAAGGTGGTGGACGAGCTCGTGAAAGTGATGGGCCGGC
ACAAGCCCGAGAACATCGTGATCGAAATGGCCAGAGAGAACCAGACCACCCAGAAGGGACAGAAGAACAG
CCGCGAGAGAATGAAGCGGATCGAAGAGGGCATCAAAGAGCTGGGCAGCCAGATCCTGAAAGAACACCCC
GTGGAAAACACCCAGCTGCAGAACGAGAAGCTGTACCTGTACTACCTGCAGAATGGGCGGGATATGTACG
TGGACCAGGAACTGGACATCAACCGGCTGTCCGACTACGATGTGGACCATATCGTGCCTCAGAGCTTTCT
GAAGGACGACTCCATCGACAACAAGGTGCTGACCAGAAGCGACAAGAACCGGGGCAAGAGCGACAACGTG
CCCTCCGAAGAGGTCGTGAAGAAGATGAAGAACTACTGGCGGCAGCTGCTGAACGCCAAGCTGATTACCC
AGAGAAAGTTCGACAATCTGACCAAGGCCGAGAGAGGCGGCCTGAGCGAACTGGATAAGGCCGGCTTCAT
CAAGAGACAGCTGGTGGAAACCCGGCAGATCACAAAGCACGTGGCACAGATCCTGGACTCCCGGATGAAC
ACTAAGTACGACGAGAATGACAAGCTGATCCGGGAAGTGAAAGTGATCACCCTGAAGTCCAAGCTGGTGT
CCGATTTCCGGAAGGATTTCCAGTTTTACAAAGTGCGCGAGATCAACAACTACCACCACGCCCACGACGC
CTACCTGAACGCCGTCGTGGGAACCGCCCTGATCAAAAAGTACCCTAAGCTGGAAAGCGAGTTCGTGTAC
GGCGACTACAAGGTGTACGACGTGCGGAAGATGATCGCCAAGAGCGAGCAGGAAATCGGCAAGGCTACCG
CCAAGTACTTCTTCTACAGCAACATCATGAACTTTTTCAAGACCGAGATTACCCTGGCCAACGGCGAGAT
CCGGAAGCGGCCTCTGATCGAGACAAACGGCGAAACCGGGGAGATCGTGTGGGATAAGGGCCGGGATTTT
GCCACCGTGCGGAAAGTGCTGAGCATGCCCCAAGTGAATATCGTGAAAAAGACCGAGGTGCAGACAGGCG
GCTTCAGCAAAGAGTCTATCCTGCCCAAGAGGAACAGCGATAAGCTGATCGCCAGAAAGAAGGACTGGGA
CCCTAAGAAGTACGGCGGCTTCGACAGCCCCACCGTGGCCTATTCTGTGCTGGTGGTGGCCAAAGTGGAA
AAGGGCAAGTCCAAGAAACTGAAGAGTGTGAAAGAGCTGCTGGGGATCACCATCATGGAAAGAAGCAGCT
TCGAGAAGAATCCCATCGACTTTCTGGAAGCCAAGGGCTACAAAGAAGTGAAAAAGGACCTGATCATCAA
GCTGCCTAAGTACTCCCTGTTCGAGCTGGAAAACGGCCGGAAGAGAATGCTGGCCTCTGCCGGCGAACTG
CAGAAGGGAAACGAACTGGCCCTGCCCTCCAAATATGTGAACTTCCTGTACCTGGCCAGCCACTATGAGA
AGCTGAAGGGCTCCCCCGAGGATAATGAGCAGAAACAGCTGTTTGTGGAACAGCACAAGCACTACCTGGA
CGAGATCATCGAGCAGATCAGCGAGTTCTCCAAGAGAGTGATCCTGGCCGACGCTAATCTGGACAAAGTG
CTGTCCGCCTACAACAAGCACCGGGATAAGCCCATCAGAGAGCAGGCCGAGAATATCATCCACCTGTTTA
CCCTGACCAATCTGGGAGCCCCTGCCGCCTTCAAGTACTTTGACACCACCATCGACCGGAAGAGGTACAC
CAGCACCAAAGAGGTGCTGGACGCCACCCTGATCCACCAGAGCATCACCGGCCTGTACGAGACACGGATC
GACCTGTCTCAGCTGGGAGGCGACAAAAGGCCGGCGGCCACGAAAAAGGCCGGCCAGGCAAAAAAGAAAA
AGGAATTCGGCAGTGGAGGAGCCGCTAGCATGAACATCTCGGGAAGCAGCTGTGGAAGCCCTAACTCTGC
AGATACATCTAGTGACTTTAAAGATCTGTGGACCAAACTAAAAGAATGTCATGATAGAGAAGTACAAGGT
TTACAAGTAAAAGTAACCAAGCTTAAGCAAGAGCGAATCTTAGATGCACAAAGACTAGAAGAATTCTTCA
CCAAAAATCAACAGCTGAGGGAACAGCAGAAAGTCCTTCATGAAGCCATTAAAGTTTTAGAAGATCGGTT
AAGAGCAGGCTTATGTGATCGCTGTGCAGTAACTGAAGAACATATGCGGAAAAAACAGCAAGAGTTTGAA
AATATCCGGCAGCAGAATCTTAAACTTATTACAGAACTTATGAATGAAAGGAATACTCTACAGGAAGAAA
ATAAAAAGCTTTCTGAACAACTCCAGCAGAAAATTGAGAATGATCAACAGCATCAAGCAGCTGAGCTTGA
ATGTGAGGAAGACGTTATTCCAGATTCACCGATAACAGCCTTCTCATTTTCTGGCGTTAACCGGCTACGA
AGAAAGGAGAACCCCCATGTCCGATACATAGAACAAACACATACTAAATTGGAGCACTCTGTGTGTGCAA
ATGAAATGAGAAAAGTTTCCAAGTCTTCAACTCATCCACAACATAATCCTAATGAAAATGAAATTCTAGT
AGCTGACACTTATGACCAAAGTCAATCTCCAATGGCCAAAGCACATGGAACAAGCAGCTATACCCCTGAT
AAGTCATCTTTTAATTTAGCTACAGTTGTTGCTGAAACACTTGGACTTGGTGTTCAAGAAGAATCTGAAA
CTCAAGGTCCCATGAGCCCCCTTGGTGATGAGCTCTACCACTGTCTGGAAGGAAATCACAAGAAACAGCC
TTTTGAGTAGCTTCCACTGGATTGTACAATTACCAACACTTGTTTATTGCAGCTTATAATGGTTACAAAT
AAAGCAATAGCATCACAAATTTCACAAATAAAGCATTTTTTTCACTGCATTCTAGTTGTGGTTTGTCCAA
ACTCATCAATGTATCTTATCATGTCTGTCGCT
